>Addgene plasmid #129853 | pRDAX-350 N-Tag Venus173/155[1] L10 {Esp3I(2x)} EBPF2 | depositor full sequence | sequence record 249231 | Full Sequence
GCCTGCCTCCAGGCCTCAATATTGGCCATTAGCCATATTATTCATTGGTTATATAGCATAAATCAATATT
GGCTATTGGCCATTGCATACGTTGTATCTATATCATAATATGTACATTTATATTGGCTCATGTCCAATAT
GACCGCCATGTTGGCATTGATTATTGACTAGTTATTAATAGTAATCAATTACGGGGTCATTAGTTCATAG
CCCATATATGGAGTTCCGCGTTACATAACTTACGGTAAATGGCCCGCCTGGCTGACCGCCCAACGACCCC
CGCCCATTGACGTCAATAATGACGTATGTTCCCATAGTAACGCCAATAGGGACTTTCCATTGACGTCAAT
GGGTGGAGTATTTACGGTAAACTGCCCACTTGGCAGTACATCAAGTGTATCATATGCCAAGTCCGCCCCC
TATTGACGTCAATGACGGTAAATGGCCCGCCTGGCATTATGCCCAGTACATGACCTTACGGGACTTTCCT
ACTTGGCAGTACATCTACGTATTAGTCATCGCTATTACCATGGTGATGCGGTTTTGGCAGTACACCAATG
GGCGTGGATAGCGGTTTGACTCACGGGGATTTCCAAGTCTCCACCCCATTGACGTCAATGGGAGTTTGTT
TTGGCACCAAAATCAACGGGACTTTCCAAAATGTCGTAATAACCCCGCCCCGTTGACGCAAATGGGCGGT
AGGCGTGTACGGTGGGAGGTCTATATAAGCAGAGCTCGTTTAGTGAACCGTCAGATCACTAGAAGCTTTA
TTGCGGTAGTTTATCACAGTTAAATTGCTAACGCAGTCAGTGCTTCTGACACAACAGTCTCGAACTTAAG
CTGCAGAAGTTGGTCGTGAGGCACTGGGCAGGTAAGTATCAAGGTTACAAGACAGGTTTAAGGAGACCAA
TAGAAACTGGGCTTGTCGAGACAGAGAAGACTCTTGCGTTTCTGATAGGCACCTATTGGTCTTACTGACA
TCCACTTTGCCTTTCTCTCCACAGGTGTCCACTCCCAGGCCACCATGGTGTCAAAGGGAGAAGAGTTGTT
TACCGGTGTTGTTCCCATACTGGTGGAACTGGATGGTGACGTCAATGGACACAAGTTTAGCGTTTCTGGC
GAAGGAGAAGGCGATGCTACCTATGGCAAACTGACCCTCAAACTGATCTGTACGACTGGAAAGTTGCCTG
TACCTTGGCCAACACTGGTCACAACCTTGGGCTATGGGCTGCAATGCTTTGCCCGTTATCCTGATCACAT
GAAGCAACATGACTTCTTTAAGTCTGCTATGCCAGAGGGATATGTGCAGGAACGGACTATCTTCTTCAAG
GACGACGGCAACTACAAGACGAGAGCTGAGGTGAAATTTGAGGGTGACACACTGGTGAATCGCATAGAGC
TGAAAGGCATCGACTTCAAAGAAGATGGGAATATTCTCGGGCATAAACTCGAGTACAACTACAATTCCCA
CAACGTGTACATCACTGCCGATAAGCAGAAGAATGGGATTAAGGCGAACTTCAAGATCCGACACAACATC
GAGGGGAGCTCTGCCAGCGGTGGCAGCACCTCCCGAGACGCCGAGGCACGCCGTCTCCTAAGAATTCAGA
TCCGCCCCTCTCCCTCCCCCCCCCCTAACGTTACTGGCCGAAGCCGCTTGGAATAAGGCCGGTGTGCGTT
TGTCTATATGTTATTTTCCACCATATTGCCGTCTTTTGGCAATGTGAGGGCCCGGAAACCTGGCCCTGTC
TTCTTGACGAGCATTCCTAGGGGTCTTTCCCCTCTCGCCAAAGGAATGCAAGGTCTGTTGAATGTCGTGA
AGGAAGCAGTTCCTCTGGTAGCTTCTTGAAGACAAACAACGTCTGTAGCGACCCTTTGCAGGCAGCGGAA
CCCCCCACCTGGCGACAGGTGCCTCTGCGGCCAAAAGCCACGTGTATAAGATACACCTGCAAAGGCGGCA
CAACCCCAGTGCCACGTTGTGAGTTGGATAGTTGTGGAAAGAGTCAAATGGCTCTCCTCAAGCGTATTCA
ACAAGGGGCTGAAGGATGCCCAGAAGGTACCCCATTGTATGGGATCTGATCTGGGGCCTCGGTACACATG
CTTTACATGTGTTTAGTCGAGGTTAAAAAAACGTCTAGGCCCCCCGAACCACGGGGACGTGGTTTTCCTT
TGAAAAACACGATGATAATATGGCCACAACCATGGTGAGCAAGGGCGAGGAGCTGTTCACCGGGGTGGTG
CCCATCCTGGTCGAGCTGGACGGCGACGTAAACGGCCACAAGTTCAGCGTGAGGGGCGAGGGCGAGGGCG
ATGCCACCAACGGCAAGCTGACCCTGAAGTTCATCTGCACCACCGGCAAGCTGCCCGTGCCCTGGCCCAC
CCTCGTGACCACCCTGAGCCACGGCGTGCAGTGCTTCGCCCGCTACCCCGACCACATGAAGCAGCACGAC
TTCTTCAAGTCCGCCATGCCCGAAGGCTACGTCCAGGAGCGCACCATCTTCTTCAAGGACGACGGCACCT
ACAAGACCCGCGCCGAGGTGAAGTTCGAGGGCGACACCCTGGTGAACCGCATCGAGCTGAAGGGCGTCGA
CTTCAAGGAGGACGGCAACATCCTGGGGCACAAGCTGGAGTACAACTTCAACAGCCACAACATCTATATC
ATGGCCGTCAAGCAGAAGAACGGCATCAAGGTGAACTTCAAGATCCGCCACAACGTGGAGGACGGCAGCG
TGCAGCTCGCCGACCACTACCAGCAGAACACCCCCATCGGCGACGGCCCCGTGCTGCTGCCCGACAGCCA
CTACCTGAGCACCCAGTCCGTGCTGAGCAAAGACCCCAACGAGAAGCGCGATCACATGGTCCTGCTGGAG
TTCCGCACCGCCGCCGGGATCACTCTCGGCATGGACGAGCTGTACAAGTAAACCGGTGCTCGAGGTACCG
ATGAATAGCTAAGGTAGAGGCCGCAGGTAAGTATCAAGGTTACAAGACAGGTTTAAGGAGACCAATAGAA
ACTGGGCTTGTCGAGACAGAGAAGACTCTTGCGTTTCTGATAGGCACCTATTGGTCTTACTGACATCCAC
TTTGCCTTTCTCTCCACAGGTGTCGACAATCAACCTCTGGATTACAAAATTTGTGAAAGATTGACTGGTA
TTCTTAACTATGTTGCTCCTTTTACGCTATGTGGATACGCTGCTTTAATGCCTTTGTATCATGCTATTGC
TTCCCGTATGGCTTTCATTTTCTCCTCCTTGTATAAATCCTGGTTGCTGTCTCTTTATGAGGAGTTGTGG
CCCGTTGTCAGGCAACGTGGCGTGGTGTGCACTGTGTTTGCTGACGCAACCCCCACTGGTTGGGGCATTG
CCACCACCTGTCAGCTCCTTTCCGGGACTTTCGCTTTCCCCCTCCCTATTGCCACGGCGGAACTCATCGC
CGCCTGCCTTGCCCGCTGCTGGACAGGGGCTCGGCTGTTGGGCACTGACAATTCCGTGGTGTTGTCGGGG
AAGCTGACGTCCTTTCCATGGCTGCTCGCCTGTGTTGCCACCTGGATTCTGCGCGGGACGTCCTTCTGCT
ACGTCCCTTCGGCCCTCAATCCAGCGGACCTTCCTTCCCGCGGCCTGCTGCCGGCTCTGCGGCCTCTTCC
GCGTCTTCGCCTTCGCCCTCAGACGAGTCGGATCTCCCTTTGGGCCGCCTCCCCGCCTGGAATTCGAGCT
CGGTACGATCAGCCTCGACTGTGCCTTCTAGTTGCCAGCCATCTGTTGTTTGCCCCTCCCCCGTGCCTTC
CTTGACCCTGGAAGGTGCCACTCCCACTGTCCTTTCCTAATAAAATGAGGAAATTGCATCGCATTGTCTG
AGTAGGTGTCATTCTATTCTGGGGGGTGGGGTGGGGCAGGACAGCAAGGGGGAGGATTGGGAAGACAATA
GCCCAGCTTTTGTTCCCTTTAGTGAGGGTTAATTGCGCGCTTGGCGTAATCATGGTCATAGCTGTTTCCT
GTGTGAAATTGTTATCCGCTAATTCACTCCTCAGGTGCAGGCTGCCTATCAGAAGGTGGTGGCTGGTGTG
GCCAATGCCCTGGCTCACAAATACCACTGAGATCTTTTTCCCTCTGCCAAAAATTATGGGGACATCATGA
AGCCCCTTGAGCATCTGACTTCTGGCTAATAAAGGAAATTTATTTTCATTGCAATAGTGTGTTGGAATTT
TTTGTGTCTCTCACTCGGAAGGACATATGGGAGGGCAAATCATTTAAAACATCAGAATGAGTATTTGGTT
TAGAGTTTGGCAACATATGCCCATATGCTGGCTGCCATGAACAAAGGTTGGCTATAAAGAGGTCATCAGT
ATATGAAACAGCCCCCTGCTGTCCATTCCTTATTCCATAGAAAAGCCTTGACTTGAGGTTAGATTTTTTT
TATATTTTGTTTTGTGTTATTTTTTTCTTTAACATCCCTAAAATTTTCCTTACATGTTTTACTAGCCAGA
TTTTTCCTCCTCTCCTGACTACTCCCAGTCATAGCTGTCCCTCTTCTCTTATGGAGATCGGCCGGCCGCC
GGCGTCGACGCGCGCGGCCGCGGCGCGCCGTTGCTGGCGTTTTTCCATAGGCTCCGCCCCCCTGACGAGC
ATCACAAAAATCGACGCTCAAGTCAGAGGTGGCGAAACCCGACAGGACTATAAAGATACCAGGCGTTTCC
CCCTGGAAGCTCCCTCGTGCGCTCTCCTGTTCCGACCCTGCCGCTTACCGGATACCTGTCCGCCTTTCTC
CCTTCGGGAAGCGTGGCGCTTTCTCATAGCTCACGCTGTAGGTATCTCAGTTCGGTGTAGGTCGTTCGCT
CCAAGCTGGGCTGTGTGCACGAACCCCCCGTTCAGCCCGACCGCTGCGCCTTATCCGGTAACTATCGTCT
TGAGTCCAACCCGGTAAGACACGACTTATCGCCACTGGCAGCAGCCACTGGTAACAGGATTAGCAGAGCG
AGGTATGTAGGCGGTGCTACAGAGTTCTTGAAGTGGTGGCCTAACTACGGCTACACTAGAAGAACAGTAT
TTGGTATCTGCGCTCTGCTGAAGCCAGTTACCTTCGGAAAAAGAGTTGGTAGCTCTTGATCCGGCAAACA
AACCACCGCTGGTAGCGGTGGTTTTTTTGTTTGCAAGCAGCAGATTACGCGCAGAAAAAAAGGATCTCAA
GAAGATCCTTTGATCTTTTCTACGGGGTCTGACGCTCAGTGGAACGAAAACTCACGTTAAGGGATTTTGG
TCATGAGATTATCAAAAAGGATCTTCACCTAGATCCTTTTAAATTAAAAATGAAGTTTTAAATCAATCTA
AAGTATATATGAGTAAACTTGGTCTGACAGTTACCAATGCTTAATCAGTGAGGCACCTATCTCAGCGATC
TGTCTATTTCGTTCATCCATAGTTGCCTGACTCCCCGTCGTGTAGATAACTACGATACGGGAGGGCTTAC
CATCTGGCCCCAGTGCTGCAATGATACCGCGAGACCCACGCTCACCGGCTCCAGATTTATCAGCAATAAA
CCAGCCAGCCGGAAGGGCCGAGCGCAGAAGTGGTCCTGCAACTTTATCCGCCTCCATCCAGTCTATTAAT
TGTTGCCGGGAAGCTAGAGTAAGTAGTTCGCCAGTTAATAGTTTGCGCAACGTTGTTGCCATTGCTACAG
GCATCGTGGTGTCACGCTCGTCGTTTGGTATGGCTTCATTCAGCTCCGGTTCCCAACGATCAAGGCGAGT
TACATGATCCCCCATGTTGTGCAAAAAAGCGGTTAGCTCCTTCGGTCCTCCGATCGTTGTCAGAAGTAAG
TTGGCCGCAGTGTTATCACTCATGGTTATGGCAGCACTGCATAATTCTCTTACTGTCATGCCATCCGTAA
GATGCTTTTCTGTGACTGGTGAGTACTCAACCAAGTCATTCTGAGAATAGTGTATGCGGCGACCGAGTTG
CTCTTGCCCGGCGTCAATACGGGATAATACCGCGCCACATAGCAGAACTTTAAAAGTGCTCATCATTGGA
AAACGTTCTTCGGGGCGAAAACTCTCAAGGATCTTACCGCTGTTGAGATCCAGTTCGATGTAACCCACTC
GTGCACCCAACTGATCTTCAGCATCTTTTACTTTCACCAGCGTTTCTGGGTGAGCAAAAACAGGAAGGCA
AAATGCCGCAAAAAAGGGAATAAGGGCGACACGGAAATGTTGAATACTCATACTCTTCCTTTTTCAATAT
TATTGAAGCATTTATCAGGGTTATTGTCTCATGAGCGGATACATATTTGAATGTATTTAGAAAAATAAAC
AAATAGGGGTTCCGCGCACATTTCCCCGAAAAGTGCCACCTGACGTCTAAGAAACCATTATTATCATGAC
ATTAACCTATAAAAATAGGCGTATCACGAGGCCCTTTCGTCTACGCGCGCGCCGGCGGCGCGCCGTCGAC
GGCCGGCCGCGGCCGC
Features (pLannotate 1.2.2; 16 found; start..end, strand, type, name):
    155..532     +  enhancer       CMV enhancer: human cytomegalovirus immediate early enhancer
    534..733     +  promoter       CMV promoter: human cytomegalovirus (CMV) immediate early promoter
    872..1004    +  intron         chimeric intron: chimera between introns from human β-globin and immunoglobulin heavy chain genes
   1031..1552    +  CDS            (3-F)Tyr-EGFP (fragment): (3-F)Tyr-EGFP is a basic (constitutively fluorescent) green fluorescent protein published in 2004, derived from Aequorea victoria.
   1615..2201    +  misc_feature   IRES2: internal ribosome entry site (IRES) of the encephalomyocarditis virus (EMCV)
   2202..2921    +  CDS            EBFP2: enhanced blue variant of GFP (Ai et al., 2007) mammalian codon-optimized
   2967..3099    +  intron         chimeric intron: chimera between introns from human β-globin and immunoglobulin heavy chain genes
   3108..3696    +  misc_feature   WPRE: woodchuck hepatitis virus posttranscriptional regulatory element
   3700..3716    +  misc_feature   MCS (fragment): pUC18/19 multiple cloning site
   3729..3840    +  polyA_signal   bGH poly(A) signal: bovine growth hormone polyadenylation signal
   3936..3954    -  promoter       T3 promoter: promoter for bacteriophage T3 RNA polymerase
   4013..4087    +  CDS            HBB (fragment): HBB_PONPY - Experimental evidence at transcript level: Swiss-Prot protein existence level 2. Involved in oxygen transport from the lung to the various peripheral tissues. From Pongo pygmaeus (Bornean orangutan).
   4158..4213    +  polyA_signal   β-globin poly(A) signal: rabbit β-globin polyadenylation signal (Gil and Proudfoot, 1987)
   4592..5180    -  rep_origin     ori: high-copy-number ColE1/pMB1/pBR322/pUC origin of replication
   5351..6211    -  CDS            AmpR: β-lactamase; bla; confers resistance to ampicillin, carbenicillin, and related antibiotics
   6212..6316    -  promoter       AmpR promoter: bla
