[The description below was written by a language model from this plasmid's Addgene catalogue record and pLannotate feature annotations shown in this document.]
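Description:
pRDAX-350 N-Tag Venus173/155[1] L10 {Esp3I(2x)} EBPF2 is a custom-built mammalian expression plasmid of about 6.5 kb, designed as an acceptor vector for protein–protein interaction assays based on bimolecular or trimolecular fluorescence complementation (BiFC/TriFC). It is maintained in E. coli through a high-copy ColE1/pUC-type origin and selected with ampicillin via the β-lactamase gene under its native promoter.

Expression in mammalian cells is driven by the CMV immediate-early enhancer and promoter, followed by a chimeric β-globin/immunoglobulin intron that promotes efficient mRNA processing. The first open reading frame is a roughly 520 bp GFP-family fragment (auto-annotated as an EGFP derivative), which corresponds in size to the N-terminal portion of Venus indicated by the name. This non-fluorescent half regains fluorescence only when brought together with its complementary fragment by interacting fusion partners. The name suggests that the fragment serves as an N-terminal tag, joined through a linker ("L10") to a pair of Esp3I (Type IIS) sites for insertion of a gene of interest, although these sites and the linker are not annotated in the feature table and the catalogue lists the cloning sites as unknown. The mouse species entry sits oddly with Venus, which derives from Aequorea victoria GFP.

Downstream, an EMCV IRES directs translation of EBFP2 from the same transcript, giving a blue marker of transfected cells that can be used to normalise the complementation signal. A second chimeric intron, a WPRE and the bGH polyadenylation signal follow, enhancing transcript stability and 3′ end formation. A β-globin fragment with a rabbit β-globin poly(A) signal and a T3 promoter are also annotated further downstream.
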