Addgene plasmid #129853: pRDAX-350 N-Tag Venus173/155[1] L10 {Esp3I(2x)} EBPF2
Purpose: PPI (BiFC/TriFC) assay vector
Depositing lab: Gary Lewin. Depositing organization: Max-Delbrueck-Centrum fuer Molekulare Medizin (MDC).
Backbone
  Vector backbone: custom built
  Vector type: Mammalian Expression
Growth in bacteria
  Bacterial resistance: Ampicillin, 100 μg/mL
  Growth temperature: 37°C
  Growth strain: DH5alpha
  Copy number: High Copy
Gene/Insert
  Gene/Insert name: Venus
  Species: M. musculus (mouse)
  Cloning method: Restriction Enzyme; 5′ cloning site unknown (unknown if destroyed); 3′ cloning site unknown (unknown if destroyed)
Terms and licenses: Academic/Nonprofit Terms; Industry Terms: Not Available to Industry
How to cite: pRDAX-350 N-Tag Venus173/155[1] L10 {Esp3I(2x)} EBPF2 was a gift from Gary Lewin (Addgene plasmid # 129853 ; http://n2t.net/addgene:129853 ; RRID:Addgene_129853)
